Addgene plasmid #19850: pCin4-3xFLAG-MKL1 L272A
Depositing lab: Ron Prywes. Depositing organization: Columbia University. Publication: Serum-induced phosphorylation of the serum response factor coactivator MKL1 by the extracellular signal-regulated kinase 1/2 pathway inhibits its nuclear localization. Muehlich S, Wang R, Lee SM, Lewis TC, Dai C, Prywes R. Mol Cell Biol. 2008 Oct;28(20):6302-13. doi: 10.1128/MCB.00427-08. Epub 2008 Aug 11. PubMed 18694962.
Backbone
  Vector backbone: pcin4
  Backbone manufacturer: S Rees et al., BioTechniques 1996
  Backbone size w/o insert (bp): 5257
  Vector type: Mammalian Expression
Growth in bacteria
  Bacterial resistance: Ampicillin, 100 μg/mL
  Growth temperature: 37°C
  Growth strain: DH5alpha
  Copy number: High Copy
Gene/Insert
  Gene/Insert name: MKL1 L272A (alt name: MAL, BSAC, MRTF-A)
  Species: H. sapiens (human)
  Insert size (bp): 2800
  Mutation: changed Leucine 272 to Alanine
  Entrez Gene: MRTFA (a.k.a. BSAC, MAL, MKL, MKL1, MRTF-A)
  Tag / fusion protein: 3xFLAG (N terminal on backbone)
  Cloning method: Restriction Enzyme; 5′ cloning site EcoRV (not destroyed); 3′ cloning site BamHI (not destroyed)
  Sequencing primers: 5′ NA
Terms and licenses: Academic/Nonprofit Terms; Industry Terms: Not Available to Industry
Depositor comments: The 3xFlag in the vector is from Sigma, p3xFlag-CMV-7.1 has variant flag sequences (DYKDHD) and is recognized well by their anti-flag monoclonal M2.
How to cite: pCin4-3xFLAG-MKL1 L272A was a gift from Ron Prywes (Addgene plasmid # 19850 ; http://n2t.net/addgene:19850 ; RRID:Addgene_19850)
