[The description below was written by a language model from this plasmid's Addgene catalogue record.]
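Description:
pCin4-3xFLAG-MKL1 L272A is a mammalian expression plasmid built on the pCin4 backbone (about 5.3 kb without insert). It carries a roughly 2.8 kb human MKL1 coding sequence, a gene also known as MAL, BSAC or MRTF-A and now officially named MRTFA. The plasmid is propagated in E. coli as a high-copy construct under ampicillin selection. The record does not list the promoter, the polyadenylation signal or any mammalian selection marker, and no feature table is provided, so these backbone details cannot be confirmed here.

The insert was placed between EcoRV and BamHI sites, both of which were retained. It sits downstream of a 3xFLAG epitope encoded by the backbone, so the protein is expressed with an N-terminal triple FLAG tag. According to the depositor, this tag derives from a commercial 3xFLAG-CMV vector, includes variant FLAG repeats, and is well recognised by the M2 anti-FLAG monoclonal antibody. That makes the fusion suitable for detection by western blotting, immunoprecipitation or immunofluorescence. The MKL1 sequence bears a single point mutation changing leucine 272 to alanine.

MKL1 is a transcriptional coactivator of serum response factor. The associated publication examines how serum-induced phosphorylation of MKL1 through the ERK1/2 pathway inhibits its nuclear localisation. The record does not state the specific functional consequence of L272A. In that context, the construct is most plausibly used by transfecting it into mammalian cells and comparing the mutant's localisation, regulation or coactivator activity with that of wild-type tagged MKL1.
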