>Addgene plasmid #19850 | pCin4-3xFLAG-MKL1 L272A | addgene partial sequence | sequence record 25618 | 19850 with hMKL-internal 5'-GCGGAATTCTATCAAGACCAA
CAGAGCCCAGGCCCCTGCNGCCACCTCTATCCTGCACAAGGCTGGCGAGGTGGTGGTAGCCTTCCCCCTT
NGAANCGGCTGAGCACGGGGCCAGCCCTGGTGGCAGCANGCCTGGCATCCAGCTGAGGTGGTGGTGGCCA
CGGATGGCCAGCAGTGGGGTGGTGAAGTTTGGCAGCACGGGCTCCACGCCCCCCGTGTCTCCCACCCCCT
CGGAGCGCTCACTGCTCAGCACGGGCGATGAAAACTCCACCCCCGGGGACACCTTTGGTGAGATGGTGAC
ATCACCTCTGACGCAGCTGACCCTGCAGGCCTCGCCACTGCAGATCCTCGTGAAGGAGGAGGGCCCCCGG
GCCGGGTCCTGTTGCCTGAGCCCTGGGGGGCGGGCGGAGCTAGAGGGGCGCGACAAGGACCAGATGCTGC
AGGAGAAAGACAAGCAGATCGAGGCGCTGACGCGCATGCTCCGGCAGAAGCAGCAGCTGGTGGAGCGGCT
CAAGCTGCANCTGGAGCANGAGAAGCGAGCCCAGCAGCCCGCCCNCGCTCCCNCCNCCCTCNGCANNCCC
GTGAANCANGAGAGCAGCTTCTCNAGNTGCNAGCTGATCCNNNNNCCCCTGGGCCCCGCTCACCCATTNA
ACCCCNGTCTGGNGNTCCNANGCACCAAANACATAAACCCTTGTG
