>Addgene plasmid #19850 | pCin4-3xFLAG-MKL1 L272A | addgene partial sequence | sequence record 25619 | CMV-F 5'-CGCAAATGGGCGGTAGGCGTG-3'
NNNNGNGNGTCTNTANCNGAGCTCTCTGGCTGAATCGACAAACTTATGCTTGGTGGATTATCACCATGTA
ATGTGATTCTCTATATGGAGACCCCAGCTTGGTGATGACCTCGGATCGCTGACGCAAATGGAATTCGATG
CCGCCTTTGAAAAGTCCAGCCGCATTTCATGAGCAGAGAAGGAGCTTGGAGCGGGCCAGGACAGAGGACT
ATCTCAAACGGAAGATTCGTTCCCGGCCGGAGAGATCGGAGCTGGTCAGGATGCACATTTTGGAAGAGAC
CTCGGCTGAGCCATCCCTCCAGGCCAAGCAGCTGAAGCTGAAGAGAGCCAGACTAGCCGATGACCTCAAT
GAGAAGATTGCACAGAGGCCTGGCCCCATGGAGCTGGTGGAGAAGAACATCCTTCCTGTTGAGTCCAGCC
TGAAGGAAGCCATCATTGTGGGCCAGGTGAACTATCCCAAGGTCGCGGATTCAAGTAGTTTCGATGAGGA
CAGCAGCGATGCCTTATCCCCCGAGCAGCCTGCCAGCCATGAGTCCCAGGGTTCTGTGCCGTCACCCCTG
GAGGCCCGAGTCAGCGAACCACTGCTCAGTGCCACCTCTGCATCCCCCACCCAGGTTGTGTCTCAACTTC
CGATGGGCCGGGATTCCAGAGAAATGCTTTTCCTGGCAGAGCAGCCTCCTCTGCCTCCCCCACCTCTNCT
GCCCTCCNGCCCCTCACAAAATGGGAACCACTATTCCCCNNNNNNNNACCTCACCCCCCAACACTCATTT
AAACAAAGCAANNCAANNNAGTTTCTGGGAGGGNGAAAAACTCACACACCCCNNACAAAANAAGGGCCAN
G
