>Addgene plasmid #19850 | pCin4-3xFLAG-MKL1 L272A | addgene partial sequence | sequence record 25620 | 19850 with hMKL1-R
GCTCNGCCCGCCCCCCAGGGCTCAGGCAACAGGACCCGGCCCGGGGGCCCTCCTCCTTCACGAGGATCTG
CAGTGGCGAGGCCTGCAGGGTCAGCTGCGTCAGAGGTGATGTCACCATCTCACCAAAGGTGTCCCCGGGG
GTGGAGTTTTCATCGCCCGTGCTGAGCAGTGAGCGCTCCGAGGGGGTGGGAGACACGGGGGGCGTGGAGC
CCGTGCTGCCAAACTTCACCACCCCACTGCTGGCCACCGTGGCCACCACCACCTCAGCTGGAGCCAGGCC
TGCTGCCACCAGGGCTGGCCCCGTGCTCAGCCGGGCCGCTGGGAAGGCTACCACCACCTCGCCAGCCTTG
TGCAGGATAGAGGTGGCGGCAGGGGCCTTGGGGGCTCCTGGCACAGGGCTGATTTGGTCTTGATAGGCTC
GAAGGCGCTCAATCAGCTCAGTTTTGGTGCCCGAGACAGGCAGTGATCGCAACTTCAGCTCCTGCTTCAG
CTCTGCCACCTTCATGTCGTCCAGGTTGGCCGGCAGGGCTCCCGGCTTGCCAGTCAGTGAGGTGCTGTTC
TGACGTGCCAGCCCACAGGGCCCAGGGGCGCCCGAGCTGGAGCTGCTATTGGTAGTGGAGAGGCTGCGTA
CTGGGGGGGTCCCGCTGCTTCCCAGGGCCTCGCCTGCTGANNGNNNNNNNNNNGGNAGNANGNCCNGGNN
NTTGTGGTGNTGCTGCTGCTGCNNNGTTNANNNNCTGCNCCTGGAGGAANANCTGNTGCTGCTGCNGNAN
CTTGG
